Addgene plasmid #160366: pAG551-MAP4-greenFAST
Purpose: Expresses MAP4-greenFAST in mammalian cells
Depositing lab: Arnaud Gautier. Depositing organization: Sorbonne Université. Publication: Orthogonal fluorescent chemogenetic reporters for multicolor imaging. Tebo AG, Moeyaert B, Thauvin M, Carlon-Andres I, Boken D, Volovitch M, Padilla-Parra S, Dedecker P, Vriz S, Gautier A. Nat Chem Biol. 2020 Aug 10. pii: 10.1038/s41589-020-0611-0. doi: 10.1038/s41589-020-0611-0. PubMed 32778846.
Backbone
  Vector backbone: pIRES
  Vector type: Mammalian Expression
  Selectable markers: Neomycin (select with G418)
Growth in bacteria
  Bacterial resistance: Kanamycin, 50 μg/mL
  Growth temperature: 37°C
  Growth strain: DH5alpha
  Copy number: High Copy
Gene/Insert
  Gene/Insert name: MAP4-greenFAST
  Species: Synthetic
Terms and licenses: Academic/Nonprofit Terms; Industry Terms: Not Available to Industry
How to cite: pAG551-MAP4-greenFAST was a gift from Arnaud Gautier (Addgene plasmid # 160366 ; http://n2t.net/addgene:160366 ; RRID:Addgene_160366)
