[The description below was written by a language model from this plasmid's Addgene catalogue record and pLannotate feature annotations shown in this document.]
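Description:
pAG551-MAP4-greenFAST is a mammalian expression plasmid of about 5.6 kb that produces a microtubule-targeted version of the chemogenetic fluorescent reporter greenFAST. The catalogue lists the backbone as pIRES, although no IRES element appears in the annotated feature table. The layout instead resembles a standard CMV-driven vector with a dual-purpose NeoR/KanR cassette. It is propagated in E. coli from a high-copy ColE1/pUC-type origin under kanamycin selection and also carries an f1 phage origin. The Tn5 aminoglycoside phosphotransferase gene sits behind both a bacterial (bla) promoter and the SV40 enhancer/early promoter. It is followed by an HSV TK polyadenylation signal, so the same marker gives kanamycin resistance in bacteria and G418 resistance in transfected mammalian cells.

The expression unit is driven by the human CMV immediate-early enhancer and promoter and terminated by an SV40 poly(A) signal. The open reading frame begins with a roughly 1.2 kb fragment matching mouse MAP4, a non-neuronal microtubule-associated protein, rather than the full-length coding sequence. After a short linker region comes a domain of about 375 bp that the software annotates as Y-FAST, the small tag derived from photoactive yellow protein. According to the catalogue this is the greenFAST variant. A Myc epitope tag follows at the C-terminal end. The brief hits to Kohinoor, SV40 large T antigen, ble and bGH poly(A) are small fragments and probably reflect linker or residual backbone sequence.

FAST-type tags fluoresce only when they bind a cell-permeant fluorogen, so the fusion allows on-demand labelling of microtubules in live mammalian cells. The associated work concerns orthogonal fluorogenic reporters for multicolour imaging.
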