Features (pLannotate 1.2.2; 18 found; start..end, strand, type, name):
      1..304     +  enhancer       CMV enhancer: human cytomegalovirus immediate early enhancer
    305..508     +  promoter       CMV promoter: human cytomegalovirus (CMV) immediate early promoter
    531..554     +  misc_feature   MCS (fragment): multiple cloning site
    564..1775    +  CDS            Map4 (fragment): MAP4_MOUSE - Also known as Mtap4. Experimental evidence at protein level: Swiss-Prot protein existence level 1. Non-neuronal microtubule-associated protein. Promotes microtubule assembly. From Mus musculus (Mouse).
   1815..1838    +  CDS            Kohinoor (fragment): fast-switching photoswitchable fluorescent protein useful for fluorescence nanoscopy (Tiwari et al., 2015)
   1836..2210    +  CDS            Y-FAST: small protein tag, derived from photoactive yellow protein, that allows in vivo fluorescent labeling by addition of a cell-permeant fluorogen (Plamont et al., 2016)
   2220..2246    +  CDS            Myc (fragment): Myc (human c-Myc proto-oncogene) epitope tag
   2268..2351    +  CDS            large T antigen (fragment): large T antigen from SV40 (simian virus 40)
   2374..2495    +  polyA_signal   SV40 poly(A) signal: SV40 polyadenylation signal
   2529..2957    -  rep_origin     f1 ori (sequence partly withheld): f1 bacteriophage origin of replication; arrow indicates direction of (+) strand synthesis
   2984..3088    +  promoter       AmpR promoter: bla
   3090..3447    +  promoter       SV40 promoter: SV40 enhancer and early promoter
   3482..4276    +  CDS            NeoR/KanR: aminoglycoside phosphotransferase from Tn5; aph(3')-II (or nptII); confers resistance to neomycin, kanamycin, and G418 (Geneticin®)
   4297..4449    +  CDS            ble (fragment): BLE_KLEPN - Experimental evidence at protein level: Swiss-Prot protein existence level 1. Binding protein with a strong affinity to the bleomycin family of antibiotics. Binds to CL990; an antimitotic-antibiotic compound. From Klebsiella pneumoniae.
   4508..4555    +  polyA_signal   HSV TK poly(A) signal: herpes simplex virus thymidine kinase polyadenylation signal (Cole and Stacy, 1985)
   4646..4662    -  polyA_signal   bGH poly(A) signal (fragment): bovine growth hormone polyadenylation signal
   4884..5472    +  rep_origin     ori: high-copy-number ColE1/pMB1/pBR322/pUC origin of replication
   5587..5646    +  enhancer       CMV enhancer (fragment): human cytomegalovirus immediate early enhancer
>Addgene plasmid #160366 | pAG551-MAP4-greenFAST | addgene full sequence | sequence record 315366 | Addgene NGS Result
CGTTACATAACTTACGGTAAATGGCCCGCCTGGCTGACCGCCCAACGACCCCCGCCCATTGACGTCAATA
ATGACGTATGTTCCCATAGTAACGCCAATAGGGACTTTCCATTGACGTCAATGGGTGGAGTATTTACGGT
AAACTGCCCACTTGGCAGTACATCAAGTGTATCATATGCCAAGTACGCCCCCTATTGACGTCAATGACGG
TAAATGGCCCGCCTGGCATTATGCCCAGTACATGACCTTATGGGACTTTCCTACTTGGCAGTACATCTAC
GTATTAGTCATCGCTATTACCATGGTGATGCGGTTTTGGCAGTACATCAATGGGCGTGGATAGCGGTTTG
ACTCACGGGGATTTCCAAGTCTCCACCCCATTGACGTCAATGGGAGTTTGTTTTGGCACCAAAATCAACG
GGACTTTCCAAAATGTCGTAACAACTCCGCCCCATTGACGCAAATGGGCGGTAGGCGTGTACGGTGGGAG
GTCTATATAAGCAGAGCTGGTTTAGTGAACCGTCAGATCCGCTAGCGCTACCGGACTCAGATCTGCCACC
ATGGTGTCCCGGCAAGAAGAAGCAAAGGCTGCTGTAGGTGTGACTGGAAATGACATCACTACCCCGCCAA
ACAAGGAGCCACCACCAAGCCCAGAAAAGAAAGCAAAGCCTTTGGCCACCACTCAACCTGCAAAGACTTC
AACATCGAAAGCCAAAACACAGCCCACTTCTCTCCCTAAGCAACCAGCTCCCACCACCTCTGGTGGGTTG
AATAAAAAACCCATGAGCCTCGCCTCAGGCTCAGTGCCAGCTGCCCCACACAAACGCCCTGCTGCTGCCA
CTGCTACTGCCAGGCCTTCCACCCTACCTGCCAGAGACGTGAAGCCAAAGCCAATTACAGAAGCTAAGGT
TGCCGAAAAGCGGACCTCTCCATCCAAGCCTTCATCTGCCCCAGCCCTCAAACCTGGACCTAAAACCACC
CCAACCGTTTCAAAAGCCACATCTCCCTCAACTCTTGTTTCCACTGGACCAAGTAGTAGAAGTCCAGCTA
CAACTCTGCCTAAGAGGCCAACCAGCATCAAGACTGAGGGGAAACCTGCTGATGTCAAAAGGATGACTGC
TAAGTCTGCCTCAGCTGACTTGAGTCGCTCAAAGACCACCTCTGCCAGTTCTGTGAAGAGAAACACCACT
CCCACTGGGGCAGCACCCCCAGCAGGGATGACTTCCACTCGAGTCAAGCCCATGTCTGCACCTAGCCGCT
CTTCTGGGGCTCTTTCTGTGGACAAGAAGCCCACTTCCACTAAGCCTAGCTCCTCTGCTCCCAGGGTGAG
CCGCCTGGCCACAACTGTTTCTGCCCCTGACCTGAAGAGTGTTCGCTCCAAGGTCGGCTCTACAGAAAAC
ATCAAACACCAGCCTGGAGGAGGCCGGGCCAAGGTAGAGAAAAAAACAGAGGCAGCTACCACAGCTGGGA
AGCCTGAACCTAATGCAGTCACTAAAGCAGCCGGCTCCATTGCGAGTGCACAGAAACCGCCTGCTGGGAA
AGTCCAGATAGTATCCAAAAAAGTGAGCTACAGTCATATTCAATCCAAGTGTGTTTCCAAGGACAATATT
AAGCATGTCCCTGGATGTGGCAATGTTCAGATTCAGAACAAGAAAGTGGACATATCCAAGGTCTCCTCCA
AGTGTGGGTCCAAAGCTAATATCAAGCACAAGCCTGGTGGAGGAGATGTCAAGATTGAAAGTCAGAAGTT
GAACTTCAAGGAGAAGGCCCAAGCCAAAGTGGGAGGCGGATTCGCGGATCCACCGGTCGCCACCATGAGT
GTGATTAAACCAGACATGGAGCATGTTGCCTTTGGCAGTGAGGACATCGAGAACACTCTGGCCAAAATGG
ACGACGAACAACTGGATGGGTTGGCCTTTGGCGCAATTCAGCTCGATGGTGACGGGAATATCCTGCAGTA
CAATGCTGCTGAAGGAGACATCACAGGCAGAGATCCCAAACAGGTGATTGGGAAGAACTTCTTCAAGGAT
GTTGCAACTGGAACGGATTCTCCCGAGTTTTACCGCAAATTCAAGGAAGGCGTAGCGTCAGGGAATCTGA
ACACCATGTTCGAATGGATGATACCGACAAGCAGGGGACCAACCAAGGTCAAGGTGCACATGAAGAAAGC
CCTTTCCGGTGACAGCTATTGGGTCTTTGTGAAACGGGTGGGATCCGAACAAAAGCTTATTTCTGAAGAG
GACTTGTAATAGGCGGCCGCGACTCTAGATCATAATCAGCCATACCACATTTGTAGAGGTTTTACTTGCT
TTAAAAAACCTCCCACACCTCCCCCTGAACCTGAAACATAAAATGAATGCAATTGTTGTTGTTAACTTGT
TTATTGCAGCTTATAATGGTTACAAATAAAGCAATAGCATCACAAATTTCACAAATAAAGCATTTTTTTC
ACTGCATTCTAGTTGTGGTTTGTCCAAACTCATCAATGTATCTTAAGGCGTAAATTGTAAGCGTTAATAT
TTTGTTAAAATTCGCGTTAAATTTTTGTTAAATCAGCTCATTTTTTAACCAATAGGCCGAAATCGGCAAA
ATCCCTTATAAATCAAAAGAATAGACCGAGATAGGGT
[37 nt withheld, positions 2628-2664]
AAAGAACGTGGACTCCAACGTCAAAGG
[49 nt withheld, positions 2692-2740]
T
[91 nt withheld, positions 2742-2832]
G
[124 nt withheld, positions 2834-2957]
CAGGTGGCACTTTTCGGGGAAATGTGCGCGGAACCCCTATTTGTTTATTTTTCTAAATACATTCAAATAT
GTATCCGCTCATGAGACAATAACCCTGATAAATGCTTCAATAATATTGAAAAAGGAAGAGTCCTGAGGCG
GAAAGAACCAGCTGTGGAATGTGTGTCAGTTAGGGTGTGGAAAGTCCCCAGGCTCCCCAGCAGGCAGAAG
TATGCAAAGCATGCATCTCAATTAGTCAGCAACCAGGTGTGGAAAGTCCCCAGGCTCCCCAGCAGGCAGA
AGTATGCAAAGCATGCATCTCAATTAGTCAGCAACCATAGTCCCGCCCCTAACTCCGCCCATCCCGCCCC
TAACTCCGCCCAGTTCCGCCCATTCTCCGCCCCATGGCTGACTAATTTTTTTTATTTATGCAGAGGCCGA
GGCCGCCTCGGCCTCTGAGCTATTCCAGAAGTAGTGAGGAGGCTTTTTTGGAGGCCTAGGCTTTTGCAAA
GATCGATCAAGAGACAGGATGAGGATCGTTTCGCATGATTGAACAAGATGGATTGCACGCAGGTTCTCCG
GCCGCTTGGGTGGAGAGGCTATTCGGCTATGACTGGGCACAACAGACAATCGGCTGCTCTGATGCCGCCG
TGTTCCGGCTGTCAGCGCAGGGGCGCCCGGTTCTTTTTGTCAAGACCGACCTGTCCGGTGCCCTGAATGA
ACTGCAAGACGAGGCAGCGCGGCTATCGTGGCTGGCCACGACGGGCGTTCCTTGCGCAGCTGTGCTCGAC
GTTGTCACTGAAGCGGGAAGGGACTGGCTGCTATTGGGCGAAGTGCCGGGGCAGGATCTCCTGTCATCTC
ACCTTGCTCCTGCCGAGAAAGTATCCATCATGGCTGATGCAATGCGGCGGCTGCATACGCTTGATCCGGC
TACCTGCCCATTCGACCACCAAGCGAAACATCGCATCGAGCGAGCACGTACTCGGATGGAAGCCGGTCTT
GTCGATCAGGATGATCTGGACGAAGAGCATCAGGGGCTCGCGCCAGCCGAACTGTTCGCCAGGCTCAAGG
CGAGCATGCCCGACGGCGAGGATCTCGTCGTGACCCATGGCGATGCCTGCTTGCCGAATATCATGGTGGA
AAATGGCCGCTTTTCTGGATTCATCGACTGTGGCCGGCTGGGTGTGGCGGACCGCTATCAGGACATAGCG
TTGGCTACCCGTGATATTGCTGAAGAGCTTGGCGGCGAATGGGCTGACCGCTTCCTCGTGCTTTACGGTA
TCGCCGCTCCCGATTCGCAGCGCATCGCCTTCTATCGCCTTCTTGACGAGTTCTTCTGAGCGGGACTCTG
GGGTTCGAAATGACCGACCAAGCGACGCCCAACCTGCCATCACGAGATTTCGATTCCACCGCCGCCTTCT
ATGAAAGGTTGGGCTTCGGAATCGTTTTCCGGGACGCCGGCTGGATGATCCTCCAGCGCGGGGATCTCAT
GCTGGAGTTCTTCGCCCACCCTAGGGGGAGGCTAACTGAAACACGGAAGGAGACAATACCGGAAGGAACC
CGCGCTATGACGGCAATAAAAAGACAGAATAAAACGCACGGTGTTGGGTCGTTTGTTCATAAACGCGGGG
TTCGGTCCCAGGGCTGGCACTCTGTCGATACCCCACCGAGACCCCATTGGGGCCAATACGCCCGCGTTTC
TTCCTTTTCCCCACCCCACCCCCCAAGTTCGGGTGAAGGCCCAGGGCTCGCAGCCAACGTCGGGGCGGCA
GGCCCTGCCATAGCCTCAGGTTACTCATATATACTTTAGATTGATTTAAAACTTCATTTTTAATTTAAAA
GGATCTAGGTGAAGATCCTTTTTGATAATCTCATGACCAAAATCCCTTAACGTGAGTTTTCGTTCCACTG
AGCGTCAGACCCCGTAGAAAAGATCAAAGGATCTTCTTGAGATCCTTTTTTTCTGCGCGTAATCTGCTGC
TTGCAAACAAAAAAACCACCGCTACCAGCGGTGGTTTGTTTGCCGGATCAAGAGCTACCAACTCTTTTTC
CGAAGGTAACTGGCTTCAGCAGAGCGCAGATACCAAATACTGTTCTTCTAGTGTAGCCGTAGTTAGGCCA
CCACTTCAAGAACTCTGTAGCACCGCCTACATACCTCGCTCTGCTAATCCTGTTACCAGTGGCTGCTGCC
AGTGGCGATAAGTCGTGTCTTACCGGGTTGGACTCAAGACGATAGTTACCGGATAAGGCGCAGCGGTCGG
GCTGAACGGGGGGTTCGTGCACACAGCCCAGCTTGGAGCGAACGACCTACACCGAACTGAGATACCTACA
GCGTGAGCTATGAGAAAGCGCCACGCTTCCCGAAGGGAGAAAGGCGGACAGGTATCCGGTAAGCGGCAGG
GTCGGAACAGGAGAGCGCACGAGGGAGCTTCCAGGGGGAAACGCCTGGTATCTTTATAGTCCTGTCGGGT
TTCGCCACCTCTGACTTGAGCGTCGATTTTTGTGATGCTCGTCAGGGGGGCGGAGCCTATGGAAAAACGC
CAGCAACGCGGCCTTTTTACGGTTCCTGGCCTTTTGCTGGCCTTTTGCTCACATGTTCTTTCCTGCGTTA
TCCCCTGATTCTGTGGATAACCGTATTACCGCCATGCATTAGTTATTAATAGTAATCAATTACGGGGTCA
TTAGTTCATAGCCCATATATGGAGTTCCG
